>Addgene plasmid #185999 | NSP5-1x-BioID2 pBabe-puro (SARS-CoV-2) | addgene full sequence | sequence record 364478 | Addgene NGS Result
CTGCAGCCTGAATATGGGCCAAACAGGATATCTGTGGTAAGCAGTTCCTGCCCCGGCTCAGGGCCAAGAA
CAGATGGAACAGCTGAATATGGGCCAAACAGGATATCTGTGGTAAGCAGTTCCTGCCCCGGCTCAGGGCC
AAGAACAGATGGTCCCCAGATGCGGTCCAGCCCTCAGCAGTTTCTAGAGAACCATCAGATGTTTCCAGGG
TGCCCCAAGGACCTGAAATGACCCTGTGCCTTATTTGAACTAACCAATCAGTTCGCTTCTCGCTTCTGTT
CGCGCGCTTCTGCTCCCCGAGCTCAATAAAAGAGCCCACAACCCCTCACTCGGGGCGCCAGTCCTCCGAT
TGACTGAGTCGCCCGGGTACCCGTGTATCCAATAAACCCTCTTGCAGTTGCATCCGACTTGTGGTCTCGC
TGTTCCTTGGGAGGGTCTCCTCTGAGTGATTGACTACCCGTCAGCGGGGGTCTTTCATTTGGGGGCTCGT
CCGGGATCGGGAGACCCCTGCCCAGGGACCACCGACCCACCACCGGGAGGCAAGCTGGCCAGCAACTTAT
CTGTGTCTGTCCGATTGTCTAGTGTCTATGACTGATTTTATGCGCCTGCGTCGGTACTAGTTAGCTAACT
AGCTCTGTATCTGGCGGACCCGTGGTGGAACTGACGAGTTCTGAACACCCGGCCGCAACCCTGGGAGACG
TCCCAGGGACTTTGGGGGCCGTTTTTGTGGCCCGACCTGAGGAAGGGAGTCGATGTGGAATCCGACCCCG
TCAGGATATGTGGTTCTGGTAGGAGACGAGAACCTAAAACAGTTCCCGCCTCCGTCTGAATTTTTGCTTT
CGGTTTGGAACCGAAGCCGCGCGTCTTGTCTGCTGCAGCGCTGCAGCATCGTTCTGTGTTGTCTCTGTCT
GACTGTGTTTCTGTATTTGTCTGAAAATTAGGGCCAGACTGTTACCACTCCCTTAAGTTTGACCTTAGGT
CACTGGAAAGATGTCGAGCGGATCGCTCACAACCAGTCGGTAGATGTCAAGAAGAGACGTTGGGTTACCT
TCTGCTCTGCAGAATGGCCAACCTTTAACGTCGGATGGCCGCGAGACGGCACCTTTAACCGAGACCTCAT
CACCCAGGTTAAGATCAAGGTCTTTTCACCTGGCCCGCATGGACACCCAGACCAGGTCCCCTACATCGTG
ACCTGGGAAGCCTTGGCTTTTGACCCCCCTCCCTGGGTCAAGCCCTTTGTACACCCTAAGCCTCCGCCTC
CTCTTCCTCCATCCGCCCCGTCTCTCCCCCTTGAACCTCCTCGTTCGACCCCGCCTCGATCCTCCCTTTA
TCCAGCCCTCACTCCTTCTCTAGGCGCCGGCCGGATCCGCCACCATG
[918 nt withheld, positions 1378-2295]
ACCGGTGGTGGAGGCGGGTCTGAATTCTTCAAGAACCTGATCTGGCTGAAGGAGGTGGACAGCACCCAGG
AGAGACTGAAGGAGTGGAACGTGAGCTACGGCACCGCCCTGGTGGCCGACAGACAGACCAAGGGCAGAGG
CGGCCTGGGCAGAAAGTGGCTGAGCCAGGAGGGCGGCCTGTACTTCAGCTTCCTGCTGAACCCCAAGGAG
TTCGAGAACCTGCTGCAGCTGCCCCTGGTGCTGGGCCTGAGCGTGAGCGAGGCCCTGGAGGAGATCACCG
AGATCCCCTTCAGCCTGAAGTGGCCCAACGACGTGTACTTCCAGGAGAAGAAGGTGAGCGGCGTGCTGTG
CGAGCTGAGCAAGGACAAGCTGATCGTGGGCATCGGCATCAACGTGAACCAGAGAGAGATCCCCGAGGAG
ATCAAGGACAGAGCCACCACCCTGTACGAGATCACCGGCAAGGACTGGGACAGAAAGGAGGTGCTGCTGA
AGGTGCTGAAGAGAATCAGCGAGAACCTGAAGAAGTTCAAGGAGAAGAGCTTCAAGGAGTTCAAGGGCAA
GATCGAGAGCAAGATGCTGTACCTGGGCGAGGAGGTGAAGCTGCTGGGCGAGGGCAAGATCACCGGCAAG
CTGGTGGGCCTGAGCGAGAAGGGCGGCGCCCTGATCCTGACCGAGGAGGGCATCAAGGAGATCCTGAGCG
GCGAGTTCAGCCTGAGAAGAAGCTACCCTTACGATGTACCGGATTACGCATGAGTCGACCCTGTGGAATG
TGTGTCAGTTAGGGTGTGGAAAGTCCCCAGGCTCCCCAGCAGGCAGAAGTATGCAAAGCATGCATCTCAA
TTAGTCAGCAACCAGGTGTGGAAAGTCCCCAGGCTCCCCAGCAGGCAGAAGTATGCAAAGCATGCATCTC
AATTAGTCAGCAACCATAGTCCCGCCCCTAACTCCGCCCATCCCGCCCCTAACTCCGCCCAGTTCCGCCC
ATTCTCCGCCCCATGGCTGACTAATTTTTTTTATTTATGCAGAGGCCGAGGCCGCCTCGGCCTCTGAGCT
ATTCCAGAAGTAGTGAGGAGGCTTTTTTGGAGGCCTAGGCTTTTGCAAAAAGCTTACCATGACCGAGTAC
AAGCCCACGGTGCGCCTCGCCACCCGCGACGACGTCCCCAGGGCCGTACGCACCCTCGCCGCCGCGTTCG
CCGACTACCCCGCCACGCGCCACACCGTCGATCCGGACCGCCACATCGAGCGGGTCACCGAGCTGCAAGA
ACTCTTCCTCACGCGCGTCGGGCTCGACATCGGCAAGGTGTGGGTCGCGGACGACGGCGCCGCGGTGGCG
GTCTGGACCACGCCGGAGAGCGTCGAAGCGGGGGCGGTGTTCGCCGAGATCGGCCCGCGCATGGCCGAGT
TGAGCGGTTCCCGGCTGGCCGCGCAGCAACAGATGGAAGGCCTCCTGGCGCCGCACCGGCCCAAGGAGCC
CGCGTGGTTCCTGGCCACCGTCGGCGTCTCGCCCGACCACCAGGGCAAGGGTCTGGGCAGCGCCGTCGTG
CTCCCCGGAGTGGAGGCGGCCGAGCGCGCCGGGGTGCCCGCCTTCCTGGAGACCTCCGCGCCCCGCAACC
TCCCCTTCTACGAGCGGCTCGGCTTCACCGTCACCGCCGACGTCGAGGTGCCCGAAGGACCGCGCACCTG
GTGCATGACCCGCAAGCCCGGTGCCTGACGCCCGCCCCACGACCCGCAGCGCCCGACCGAAAGGAGCGCA
CGACCCCATGCATCGATAAAATAAAAGATTTTATTTAGTCTCCAGAAAAAGGGGGGAATGAAAGACCCCA
CCTGTAGGTTTGGCAAGCTAGCTTAAGTAACGCCATTTTGCAAGGCATGGAAAAATACATAACTGAGAAT
AGAGAAGTTCAGATCAAGGTCAGGAACAGATGGAACAGCTGAATATGGGCCAAACAGGATATCTGTGGTA
AGCAGTTCCTGCCCCGGCTCAGGGCCAAGAACAGATGGAACAGCTGAATATGGGCCAAACAGGATATCTG
TGGTAAGCAGTTCCTGCCCCGGCTCAGGGCCAAGAACAGATGGTCCCCAGATGCGGTCCAGCCCTCAGCA
GTTTCTAGAGAACCATCAGATGTTTCCAGGGTGCCCCAAGGACCTGAAATGACCCTGTGCCTTATTTGAA
CTAACCAATCAGTTCGCTTCTCGCTTCTGTTCGCGCGCTTCTGCTCCCCGAGCTCAATAAAAGAGCCCAC
AACCCCTCACTCGGGGCGCCAGTCCTCCGATTGACTGAGTCGCCCGGGTACCCGTGTATCCAATAAACCC
TCTTGCAGTTGCATCCGACTTGTGGTCTCGCTGTTCCTTGGGAGGGTCTCCTCTGAGTGATTGACTACCC
GTCAGCGGGGGTCTTTCACATGCAGCATGTATCAAAATTAATTTGGTTTTTTTTCTTAAGTATTTACATT
AAATGGCCATAGTTGCATTAATGAATCGGCCAACGCGCGGGGAGAGGCGGTTTGCGTATTGGGCGCTCTT
CCGCTTCCTCGCTCACTGACTCGCTGCGCTCGGTCGTTCGGCTGCGGCGAGCGGTATCAGCTCACTCAAA
GGCGGTAATACGGTTATCCACAGAATCAGGGGATAACGCAGGAAAGAACATGTGAGCAAAAGGCCAGCAA
AAGGCCAGGAACCGTAAAAAGGCCGCGTTGCTGGCGTTTTTCCATAGGCTCCGCCCCCCTGACGAGCATC
ACAAAAATCGACGCTCAAGTCAGAGGTGGCGAAACCCGACAGGACTATAAAGATACCAGGCGTTTCCCCC
TGGAAGCTCCCTCGTGCGCTCTCCTGTTCCGACCCTGCCGCTTACCGGATACCTGTCCGCCTTTCTCCCT
TCGGGAAGCGTGGCGCTTTCTCATAGCTCACGCTGTAGGTATCTCAGTTCGGTGTAGGTCGTTCGCTCCA
AGCTGGGCTGTGTGCACGAACCCCCCGTTCAGCCCGACCGCTGCGCCTTATCCGGTAACTATCGTCTTGA
GTCCAACCCGGTAAGACACGACTTATCGCCACTGGCAGCAGCCACTGGTAACAGGATTAGCAGAGCGAGG
TATGTAGGCGGTGCTACAGAGTTCTTGAAGTGGTGGCCTAACTACGGCTACACTAGAAGAACAGTATTTG
GTATCTGCGCTCTGCTGAAGCCAGTTACCTTCGGAAAAAGAGTTGGTAGCTCTTGATCCGGCAAACAAAC
CACCGCTGGTAGCGGTGGTTTTTTTGTTTGCAAGCAGCAGATTACGCGCAGAAAAAAAGGATCTCAAGAA
GATCCTTTGATCTTTTCTACGGGGTCTGACGCTCAGTGGAACGAAAACTCACGTTAAGGGATTTTGGTCA
TGAGATTATCAAAAAGGATCTTCACCTAGATCCTTTTGCGGCCGCAAATCAATCTAAAGTATATATGAGT
AAACTTGGTCTGACAGTTACCAATGCTTAATCAGTGAGGCACCTATCTCAGCGATCTGTCTATTTCGTTC
ATCCATAGTTGCCTGACTCCCCGTCGTGTAGATAACTACGATACGGGAGGGCTTACCATCTGGCCCCAGT
GCTGCAATGATACCGCGAGACCCACGCTCACCGGCTCCAGATTTATCAGCAATAAACCAGCCAGCCGGAA
GGGCCGAGCGCAGAAGTGGTCCTGCAACTTTATCCGCCTCCATCCAGTCTATTAATTGTTGCCGGGAAGC
TAGAGTAAGTAGTTCGCCAGTTAATAGTTTGCGCAACGTTGTTGCCATTGCTACAGGCATCGTGGTGTCA
CGCTCGTCGTTTGGTATGGCTTCATTCAGCTCCGGTTCCCAACGATCAAGGCGAGTTACATGATCCCCCA
TGTTGTGCAAAAAAGCGGTTAGCTCCTTCGGTCCTCCGATCGTTGTCAGAAGTAAGTTGGCCGCAGTGTT
ATCACTCATGGTTATGGCAGCACTGCATAATTCTCTTACTGTCATGCCATCCGTAAGATGCTTTTCTGTG
ACTGGTGAGTACTCAACCAAGTCATTCTGAGAATAGTGTATGCGGCGACCGAGTTGCTCTTGCCCGGCGT
CAATACGGGATAATACCGCGCCACATAGCAGAACTTTAAAAGTGCTCATCATTGGAAAACGTTCTTCGGG
GCGAAAACTCTCAAGGATCTTACCGCTGTTGAGATCCAGTTCGATGTAACCCACTCGTGCACCCAACTGA
TCTTCAGCATCTTTTACTTTCACCAGCGTTTCTGGGTGAGCAAAAACAGGAAGGCAAAATGCCGCAAAAA
AGGGAATAAGGGCGACACGGAAATGTTGAATACTCATACTCTTCCTTTTTCAATATTATTGAAGCATTTA
TCAGGGTTATTGTCTCATGAGCGGATACATATTTGAATGTATTTAGAAAAATAAACAAATAGGGGTTCCG
CGCACATTTCCCCGAAAAGTGCCAC
Features (pLannotate 1.2.2; 13 found; start..end, strand, type, name):
      8..477     +  LTR            LTR: long terminal repeat from Moloney murine leukemia virus
    601..875     +  misc_feature   MESV Ψ (fragment): packaging signal of murine embryonic stem cell virus
    942..1358    +  CDS            gag (truncated): truncated Moloney murine leukemia virus (MMLV) gag gene lacking the start codon
   1378..2298    +  CDS            R1A_SARS2 (fragment) (sequence partly withheld): Experimental evidence at protein level: Swiss-Prot protein existence level 1. [Non-structural protein 10]: Plays a pivotal role in viral transcription by stimulating both nsp14 3'-5' exoribonuclease and nsp16 2'-O-methyltransferase activities. Therefore plays an essential role in viral mRNAs cap methylation. From Severe acute respiratory syndrome coronavirus 2 (2019-nCoV) (SARS-CoV-2).
   2323..3018    +  CDS            BioID2: promiscuous R40G mutant of a biotin protein ligase from Aquifex aeolicus (Kim et al., 2016)
   3065..3394    +  promoter       SV40 promoter: SV40 enhancer and early promoter
   3404..4003    +  CDS            PuroR: puromycin N-acetyltransferase; pac from Streptomyces alboniger; confers resistance to puromycin
   4102..4223    +  LTR            3' LTR (ΔU3) (fragment): self-inactivating 3' long terminal repeat (LTR) from Moloney murine leukemia virus
   4224..4693    +  LTR            LTR: long terminal repeat from Moloney murine leukemia virus
   4759..4811    -  CDS            lacI (fragment): lac repressor; lacI; The lac repressor binds to the lac operator to inhibit transcription in E. coli. This inhibition can be relieved by adding lactose or isopropyl-β-D-thiogalactopyranoside (IPTG).
   4994..5582    -  rep_origin     ori: high-copy-number ColE1/pMB1/pBR322/pUC origin of replication
   5742..6602    -  CDS            AmpR: β-lactamase; bla; confers resistance to ampicillin, carbenicillin, and related antibiotics
   6603..6707    -  promoter       AmpR promoter: bla
