[The description below was written by a language model from this plasmid's Addgene catalogue record and pLannotate feature annotations shown in this document.]
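Description:
NSP5-1x-BioID2 pBabe-puro (SARS-CoV-2) is a Moloney murine leukemia virus-based retroviral vector for stable expression in mammalian cells, built on the pBabe-puro backbone. In bacteria it is maintained through a high-copy ColE1/pUC-type origin and an ampicillin resistance gene (β-lactamase with its own promoter). The retroviral portion is bounded by MMLV long terminal repeats and includes a Ψ packaging signal and a truncated, start-codon-less gag segment, which together allow the transcript to be packaged into viral particles when the structural and enzymatic viral proteins are supplied in trans by a packaging system. After transduction and integration, cells can be selected with puromycin through a PuroR gene driven by an internal SV40 early promoter.

The payload, cloned between BamHI and EcoRI sites and transcribed from the 5′ LTR, is the SARS-CoV-2 NSP5 coding region, derived from the ORF1ab polyprotein, fused at its C terminus to BioID2 and an HA epitope tag. The automated annotation matches this region to a fragment of the replicase polyprotein 1a; its accompanying text about nsp10 is generic database wording rather than a description of the insert. The HA tag is listed in the catalogue fields but was not called as a separate feature. The "1x" in the name probably refers to the linker between NSP5 and BioID2, although the record does not define it. BioID2 is a promiscuous R40G biotin ligase from Aquifex aeolicus that biotinylates proteins near the fusion, which can then be captured and identified. The construct was made for proximity-labelling studies mapping host proteins in the vicinity of SARS-CoV-2 proteins, with HA enabling detection of the fusion.
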