Addgene plasmid #185999: NSP5-1x-BioID2 pBabe-puro (SARS-CoV-2)
Purpose: Expresses SARS-CoV-2 NSP5 fused to BioID2 and HA tag
Depositing lab: Kyle Roux. Depositing organization: Sanford Research. Publication: A BioID-Derived Proximity Interactome for SARS-CoV-2 Proteins. May DG, Martin-Sancho L, Anschau V, Liu S, Chrisopulos RJ, Scott KL, Halfmann CT, Diaz Pena R, Pratt D, Campos AR, Roux KJ. Viruses. 2022 Mar 15;14(3). pii: v14030611. doi: 10.3390/v14030611. PubMed 35337019.
Backbone
  Vector backbone: pBabe-puro
  Vector type: Mammalian Expression, Retroviral
  Selectable markers: Puromycin
Growth in bacteria
  Bacterial resistance: Ampicillin, 100 μg/mL
  Growth temperature: 37°C
  Growth strain: NEB Stable
  Copy number: Unknown
Gene/Insert
  Gene/Insert name: SARS-CoV-2 NSP5
  Species: SARS-CoV-2
  Entrez Gene: ORF1ab (a.k.a. GU280_gp01)
  Promoter: LTR
  Tag / fusion protein: BioID2 (C terminal on insert); HA (C terminal on insert)
  Cloning method: Restriction Enzyme; 5′ cloning site BamHI (not destroyed); 3′ cloning site EcoRI (not destroyed)
  Sequencing primers: 5′ pBabeF
Terms and licenses: Academic/Nonprofit Terms; Industry Terms: Not Available to Industry
How to cite: NSP5-1x-BioID2 pBabe-puro (SARS-CoV-2) was a gift from Kyle Roux (Addgene plasmid # 185999)
